Addgene plasmid #20591: pWZL Neo Myr Flag STK32B
Depositing lab: William Hahn & Jean Zhao. Depositing organization: Dana-Farber Cancer Institute. Publication: Integrative Genomic Approaches Identify IKBKE as a Breast Cancer Oncogene (Kinase Library Clones). Boehm JS, Zhao JJ, Yao J, Kim SY, Firestein R, Dunn IF, Sjostrom SK, Garraway LA, Weremowicz S, Richardson AL, Greulich H, Stewart CJ, Mulvey LA, Shen RR, Ambrogio L, Hirozane-Kishikawa T, Hill DE, Vidal M, Meyerson M, Grenier JK, Hinkle G, Root DE, Roberts TM, Lander ES, Polyak K, Hahn WC. Cell. 2007 Jun 15. 129(6):1065-1079. 10.1016/j.cell.2007.03.052 PubMed 17574021.
Backbone
  Vector backbone: pWZL-Neo-Myr-Flag-DEST
  Backbone manufacturer: William Hahn Lab (available at Addgene, #15300)
  Vector type: Mammalian Expression, Retroviral
  Selectable markers: Neomycin (select with G418)
Growth in bacteria
  Bacterial resistance: Ampicillin, 100 μg/mL
  Growth temperature: 37°C
  Growth strain: Stbl3
  Growth instructions: Stbl3 cells to prevent recombination.
  Copy number: Unknown
Gene/Insert
  Gene/Insert name: STK32B (alt name: serine/threonine kinase 32B)
  Species: H. sapiens (human)
  Mutation: H5L
  Entrez Gene: STK32B (a.k.a. UNQ3003/PRO9744, HSA250839, STK32, STKG6, YANK2)
  Tag / fusion protein: Myr (N terminal on backbone); Flag (N terminal on backbone)
  Cloning method: Gateway Cloning
  Sequencing primers: 5′ pWZL-Fwd (GAA CCT CCT CGT TCG ACC); 3′ pWZL-Rev (TTC CGG GCC CTC ACA TTG)
Resource information
  A portion of this plasmid was derived from a plasmid made by: 5-E2
Terms and licenses: Academic/Nonprofit Terms; Industry Terms: Not Available to Industry
Depositor comments: ORFs were cloned into Gateway compatible pEntry vectors. An LR recombination reaction was performed to move the ORF to pWZL-Neo-Myr-Flag DEST such that the ORF would have 5' myristoylation and flag tags. This plasmid is part of a kinase library, and the gene has been verified, but has not been fully sequenced for minor mutations. Please see the following link for plasmids from this article that are not part of the kinase library http://www.addgene.org/pubmed/17574021 There is a mutation in the sequence causing H5L substitution in the aa sequence.
How to cite: pWZL Neo Myr Flag STK32B was a gift from William Hahn & Jean Zhao (Addgene plasmid # 20591)
