[The description below was written by a language model from this plasmid's Addgene catalogue record.]
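Description:
pWZL Neo Myr Flag STK32B is a retroviral mammalian expression plasmid built on the Gateway-compatible pWZL-Neo-Myr-Flag-DEST backbone. It is propagated in bacteria under ampicillin selection, using a recombination-deficient host strain because retroviral vectors carry repeated sequences that can rearrange. In mammalian cells it provides a neomycin resistance marker, so transduced or transfected populations can be selected with G418. The record does not list the promoter, the origin of replication or the individual viral elements, and no feature table is provided. As a retroviral vector, it is expected to be packaged into virus for stable integration into target cells.

The insert is the human STK32B open reading frame, encoding serine/threonine kinase 32B (also known as YANK2). It was moved from a Gateway entry clone into the destination vector by an LR recombination reaction. This places the ORF in frame behind two backbone-encoded N-terminal elements, a myristoylation signal and a Flag epitope. Myristoylation directs the fusion protein to cellular membranes, a strategy commonly used to promote constitutive activation of kinases, and the Flag tag allows detection or immunoprecipitation of the expressed protein.

The clone belongs to a library of myristoylated kinases assembled for functional genomic screens aimed at finding kinases with oncogenic activity, in a study that identified a breast cancer oncogene. The identity of the gene has been verified, but the insert has not been fully sequenced for minor changes. It is known to carry a mutation producing an H5L amino acid substitution, which users should take into account when interpreting results.
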