>Addgene plasmid #20591 | pWZL Neo Myr Flag STK32B | addgene partial sequence | sequence record 26416 | 20591 with pWZL-F 5'-GAA CCT CCT CGT TCG ACC
CTCCTTCTCTAGGCGCCGGCCGGATCCAGAATTCGCCACCATGGGGTCTTCAAAATCTAAACCAAAGGAC
CCCAGCCAGCGCCGGCGCAGGATCCGAGGTTACCTTGACTACAAAGACGATGACGACAAGCAATTGACAA
GTTTGTACAAAAAAGTTGGCATGGGCGGGAACCTCTCCCACAAGCCCCCCGTGTTTGACGAGAATGAGGA
AGTCAACTTTGACCATTTTCAGATTCTGCGGGCCATTGGTAAAGGGAGTTTTGGAAAGGTATGCATCGTG
CAGAAGCGAGACACTAAGAAAATGTATGCAATGAAGTACATGAACAAGCAGAAGTGCATCGAGAGGGATG
AGGTTCGGAATGTTTTCCGGGAGCTGCAGATCATGCAAGGGCTGGAGCACCCCTTCCTGGTCAATCTGTG
GTACTCCTTCCAGGATGAGGAGGACATGTTCATGGTGGTGGACCTGCTCCTGGGAGGCGACCTGCGCTAC
CATCTGCAGCAGAATGTGCATTTCACAGAGGGGACTGTGAAACTCTACATCTGTGAGCTGGCACTGGCCC
TGGAGTATCTTCAGAGGTACCACATCATCCACAGAGACATCAAGCCAGACAATATCCTGCTGGATGAACA
CGGACATGTTCACATTACAGACTTCAACATAGCGACGGTAGTGAAAGGAGCAGAAAGGGCTTCCTCCATG
GCTGGCACCAAGCCCTACATGGCTCC
